>Addgene plasmid #21649 | pIS1 DICER1 long UTR | depositor full sequence | sequence record 9943 | Author sequence
AGATCTAAATGAGTCTTCGGACCTCGCGGGGGCCGCTTAAGCGGTGGTTAGGGTTTGTCTGACGCGGGGG
GAGGGGGAAGGAACGAAACACTCTCATTCGGAGGCGGCTCGGGGTTTGGTCTTGGTGGCCACGGGCACGC
AGAAGAGCGCCGCGATCCTCTTAAGCACCCCCCCGCCCTCCGTGGAGGCGGGGGTTTGGTCGGCGGGTGG
TAACTGGCGGGCCGCTGACTCGGGCGGGTCGCGCGCCCCAGAGTGTGACCTTTTCGGTCTGCTCGCAGAC
CCCCGGGCGGCGCCGCCGCGGCGGCGACGGGCTCGCTGGGTCCTAGGCTCCATGGGGACCGTATACGTGG
ACAGGCTCTGGAGCATCCGCACGACTGCGGTGATATTACCGGAGACCTTCTGCGGGACGAGCCGGGTCAC
GCGGCTGACGCGGAGCGTCCGTTGGGCGACAAACACCAGGACGGGGCACAGGTACACTATCTTGTCACCC
GGAGGCGCGAGGGACTGCAGGAGCTTCAGGGAGTGGCGCAGCTGCTTCATCCCCGTGGCCCGTTGCTCGC
GTTTGCTGGCGGTGTCCCCGGAAGAAATATATTTGCATGTCTTTAGTTCTATGATGACACAAACCCCGCC
CAGCGTCTTGTCATTGGCGAATTCGAACACGCAGATGCAGTCGGGGCGGCGCGGTCCCAGGTCCACTTCG
CATATTAAGGTGACGCGTGTGGCCTCGAACACCGAGCGACCCTGCAGCGACCCGCTTAAAAGCTTGATTC
TTCTGACACAACAGTCTCGAACTTAAGCTGCAGAAGTTGGTCGTGAGGCACTGGGCAGGTAAGTATCAAG
GTTACAAGACAGGTTTAAGGAGACCAATAGAAACTGGGCTTGTCGAGACAGAGAAGACTCTTGCGTTTCT
GATAGGCACCTATTGGTCTTACTGACATCCACTTTGCCTTTCTCTCCACAGGTGTCCACTCCCAGTTCAA
TTACAGCTCTTAAGGCTAGAGTACTTAATACGACTCACTATAGGCTAGCCACCATGACTTCGAAAGTTTA
TGATCCAGAACAAAGGAAACGGATGATAACTGGTCCGCAGTGGTGGGCCAGATGTAAACAAATGAATGTT
CTTGATTCATTTATTAATTATTATGATTCAGAAAAACATGCAGAAAATGCTGTTATTTTTTTACATGGTA
ACGCGGCCTCTTCTTATTTATGGCGACATGTTGTGCCACATATTGAGCCAGTAGCGCGGTGTATTATACC
AGACCTTATTGGTATGGGCAAATCAGGCAAATCTGGTAATGGTTCTTATAGGTTACTTGATCATTACAAA
TATCTTACTGCATGGTTTGAACTTCTTAATTTACCAAAGAAGATCATTTTTGTCGGCCATGATTGGGGTG
CTTGTTTGGCATTTCATTATAGCTATGAGCATCAAGATAAGATCAAAGCAATAGTTCACGCTGAAAGTGT
AGTAGATGTGATTGAATCATGGGATGAATGGCCTGATATTGAAGAAGATATTGCGTTGATCAAATCTGAA
GAAGGAGAAAAAATGGTTTTGGAGAATAACTTCTTCGTGGAAACCATGTTGCCATCAAAAATCATGAGAA
AGTTAGAACCAGAAGAATTTGCAGCATATCTTGAACCATTCAAAGAGAAAGGTGAAGTTCGTCGTCCAAC
ATTATCATGGCCTCGTGAAATCCCGTTAGTAAAAGGTGGTAAACCTGACGTTGTACAAATTGTTAGGAAT
TATAATGCTTATCTACGTGCAAGTGATGATTTACCAAAAATGTTTATTGAATCGGACCCAGGATTCTTTT
CCAATGCTATTGTTGAAGGTGCCAAGAAGTTTCCTAATACTGAATTTGTCAAAGTAAAAGGTCTTCATTT
TTCGCAAGAAGATGCACCTGATGAAATGGGAAAATATATCAAATCGTTCGTTGAGCGAGTTCTCAAAAAT
GAACAATAATTCTAGGAGCTCTATACCGGTCTCGATATCACTACTAGTGTTCTAGAAACCGCTTTTTAAA
ATTCAAAACACGCAACAAAACAAAAAAAATTAAGGGGAAAATTATTTAAATCGGAAAGGAAGACTTAAAG
TTGTTAGTGAGTGGAATGAATTGAAGGCAGAATTTAAAGTTTGGTTGATAACAGGATAGATAACAGACTC
AAACATTTAACATATGTCTCAAATTTTGGAACTAATTGTAGTTTTAGTTTTTTGCGCAAACACAATCTTA
TCTTCTTTCCTCACTTCTGCTTTGTTTAAATCACAAGAGTGCTTTAATGATGACATTTAGCAAGTGCTCA
AAATAATTGACAGGTTTTGTTTTTTTTTTTTTGAGTTTATGTCAGCTTTGCTTAGTGTTAGAAGGCCATG
GAGCTTAAACCTCCAGCAGTCCCTAGGATGATGTAGATTCTTCTCCATCTCTCCGTGTGTGCAGTAGTGC
CAGTCCTGCAGTAGTTGATAAGCTGAATAGAAAGATAAGGTTTTCGAGAGGAGAAGTGCGCCAATGTTGT
CTTTTCTTTCCACGTTATACTGTGTAAGGTGATGTTCCCGGTCGCTGTTGCACCTGATAGTAAGGGACAG
ATTTTTAATGAACATTGGCTGGCATGTTGGTGAATCACATTTTAGTTTTCTGATGCCACATAGTCTTGCA
TAAAAAAGGGTTCTTGCCTTAAAAGTGAAACCTTCATGGATAGTCTTTAATCTCTGATCTTTTTGGAACA
AACTGTTTTACATTCCTTTCATTTTATTATGCATTAGACGTTGAGACAGCGTGATACTTACAACTCACTA
GTATAGTTGTAACTTATTACAGGATCATACTAAAATTTCTGTCATATGTATACTGAAGACATTTTAAAAA
CCAGAATATGTAGTCTACGGATATTTTTTATCATAAAAATGATCTTTGGCTAAACACCCCATTTTACTAA
AGTCCTCCTGCCAGGTAGTTCCCACTGATGGAAATGTTTATGGCAAATAATTTTGCCTTCTAGGCTGTTG
CTCTAACAAAATAAACCTTAGACATATCACACCTAAAATATGCTGCAGATTTTATAATTGATTGGTTACT
TATTTAAGAAGCAAAACACAGCACCTTTACCCTTAGTCTCCTCACATAAATTTCTTACTATACTTTTCAT
AATGTTGCATGCATATTTCACCTACCAAAGCTGTGCTGTTAATGCCGTGAAAGTTTAACGTTTGCGATAA
ACTGCCGTAATTTTGATACATCTGTGATTTAGGTCATTAATTTAGATAAACTAGCTCATTATTTCCATCT
TTGGAAAAGGAAAAAAAAAAAAACTTCTTTAGGCATTTGCCTAAGTTTCTTTAATTAGACTTGTAGGCAC
TCTTCACTTAAATACCTCAGTTCTTCTTTTCTTTTGCATGCATTTTTCCCCTGTTTGGTGCTATGTTTAT
GTATTATGCTTGAAATTTTAATTTTTTTTTTTTTGCACTGTAACTATAATACCTCTTAATTTACCTTTTT
AAAAGCTGTGGGTCAGTCTTGCACTCCCATCAACATACCAGTAGAGGTTTGCTGCAATTTGCCCCGTTAA
TTATGCTTGAAGTTTAAGAAAGCTGAGCAGAGGTGTCTCATATTTCCCAGCACATGATTCTGAACTTGAT
GCTTCGTGGAATGCTGCATTTATATGTAAGTGACATTTGAATACTGTCCTTCCTGCTTTATCTGCATCAT
CCACCCACAGAGAAATGCCTCTGTGCGAGTGCACCGACAGAAAACTGTCAGCTCTGCTTTCTAAGGAACC
CTGAGTGAGGGGGGTATTAAGCTTCTCCAGTGTTTTTTGTTGTCTCCAATCTTAAACTTAAATTGAGATC
TAAATTATTAAACGAGTTTTTGAGCAAATTAGGTGACTTGTTTTAAAAATATTTAATTCCGATTTGGAAC
CTTAGATGTCTATTTGATTTTTTAAAAAACCTTAATGTAAGATATGACCAGTTAAAACAAAGCAATTCTT
GAATTATATAACTGTAAAAGTGTGCAGTTAACAAGGCTGGATGTGAATTTTATTCTGAGGGTGATTTGTG
ATCAAGTTTAATCACAAATCTCTTAATATTTATAAACTACCTGATGCCAGGAGCTTAGGGCTTTGCATTG
TGTCTAATACATTGATCCCAGTGTTACGGGATTCTCTTGATTCCTGGCACCAAAATCAGATTGTTTTCAC
AGTTATGATTCCCAGTGGGAGAAAAATGCCTCAATATATTTGTAACCTTAAGAAGAGTATTTTTTTGTTA
ATACTAAGATGTTCAAACTTAGACATGATTAGGTCATACATTCTCAGGGGTTCAAATTTCCTTCTACCAT
TCAAATGTTTTATCAACAGCAAACTTCAGCCGTTTCACTTTTTGTTGGAGAAAAATAGTAGATTTTAATT
TGACTCACAGTTTGAAGCATTCTGTGATCCCCTGGTTACTGAGTTAAAAAATAAAAAAGTACGAGTTAGA
CATATGAAATGGTTATGAACGCTTTTGTGCTGCTGATTTTTAATGCTGTAAAGTTTTCCTGTGTTTAGCT
TGTTGAAATGTTTTGCATCTGTCAATTAAGGAAAAAAAAAATCACTCTATGTTGCCCCACTTTAGAGCCC
TGTGTGCCACCCTGTGTTCCTGTGATTGCAATGTGAGACCGAATGTAATATGGAAAACCTACCAGTGGGG
TGTGGTTGTGCCCTGAGCACGTGTGTAAAGGACTGGGGAGGCGTGTCTTGAAAAAGCAACTGCAGAAATT
CCTTATGATGATTGTGTGCAAGTTAGTTAACATGAACCTTCATTTGTAAATTTTTTAAAATTTCTTTTAT
AATATGCTTTCCGCAGTCCTAACTATGCTGCGTTTTATAATAGCTTTTTCCCTTCTGTTCTGTTCATGTA
GCACAGATAAGCATTGCACTTGGTACCATGCTTTACCTCATTTCAAGAAAATATGCTTAACAGAGAGGAA
AAAAATGTGGTTTGGCCTTGCTGCTGTTTTGATTTATGGAATTTGAAAAAGATAATTATAATGCCTGCAA
TGTGTCATATACTCGCACAACTTAAATAGGTCATTTTTGTCTGTGGCATTTTTACTGTTTGTGAAAGTAT
GAAACAGATTTGTTAACTGAACTCTTAATTATGTTTTTAAAATGTTTGTTATATTTCTTTTCTTTTTTCT
TTTATATTACGTGAAGTGATGAAATTTAGAATGACCTCTAACACTCCTGTAATTGTCTTTTAAAATACTG
ATATTTTTATTTGTTAATAATACTTTGCCCTCAGAAAGATTCTGATACCCTGCCTTGACAACATGAAACT
TGAGGCTGCTTTGGTTCATGAATCCAGGTGTTCCCCCGGCAGTCGGCTTCTTCAGTCGCTCCCTGGAGGC
AGGTGGGCACTGCAGAGGATCACTGGAATCCAGATCGAGCGCAGTTCATGCACAAGGCCCCGTTGATTTA
AAATATTGGATCTTGCTCCGTTAGGGTGCCTAATCCCTTTACACAAGATTGAAGCCACCAAACTGAGACC
TTGATACCTTTTTTTAACTGCATCTGAAATTATGTTAAGAGTCTTTAACCCATTTGCATTATCTGCAGAA
GAGAAACTCATGTCATGTTTATTACCTATATGGTTGTTTTAATTACATTTGAATAATTATATTTTTCCAA
CCACTGATTACTTTTCAGGAATTTAATTATTTCCAGATAAATTTCTTTATTTTATATTGTACATGAAAAG
TTTTAAAGATATGTTTAAGACCAAGACTATTAAAATGATTTTTAAAGTTGTTGGAGACGCCAATAGCAAT
ATCTAGGAAATTTGCATTGAGACCATTGTATTTTCCACTAGCAGTGAAAATGATTTTTCACAACTAACTT
GTAAATATATTTTAATCATTACTTCTTTTTTTCTAGTCCATTTTTATTTGGACATCAACCACAGACAATT
TAAATTTTATAGATGCACTAAGAATTCACTGCAGCAGCAGGTTACATAGCAAAAATGCAAAGGTGAACAG
GAAGTAAATTTCTGGCTTTTCTGCTGTAAATAGTGAAGGAAAATTACTAAAATCAAGTAAAACTAATGCA
TATTATTTGATTGACAATAAAATATTTACCATCACATGCTGCAGCTGTTTTTTAAGGAACATGATGTCAT
TCATTCATACAGTAATCATGCTGCAGAAATTTGCAGTCTGCACCTTATGGATCACAATTACCTTTAGTTG
TTTTTTTTGTAATAATTGTAGCCAAGTAAATCTCCAATAAAGTTATCGTCTGTTCGCGGCCGCTTCGAGC
AGACATGATAAGATACATTGATGAGTTTGGACAAACCACAACTAGAATGCAGTGAAAAAAATGCTTTATT
TGTGAAATTTGTGATGCTATTGCTTTATTTGTAACCATTATAAGCTGCAATAAACAAGTTAACAACAACA
ATTGCATTCATTTTATGTTTCAGGTTCAGGGGGAGGTGTGGGAGGTTTTTTAAAGCAAGTAAAACCTCTA
CAAATGTGGTAAAATCGATAAGGATCCAGGTGGCACTTTTCGGGGAAATGTGCGCGGAACCCCTATTTGT
TTATTTTTCTAAATACATTCAAATATGTATCCGCTCATGAGACAATAACCCTGATAAATGCTTCAATAAT
ATTGAAAAAGGAAGAGTATGAGTATTCAACATTTCCGTGTCGCCCTTATTCCCTTTTTTGCGGCATTTTG
CCTTCCTGTTTTTGCTCACCCAGAAACGCTGGTGAAAGTAAAAGATGCTGAAGATCAGTTGGGTGCACGA
GTGGGTTACATCGAACTGGATCTCAACAGCGGTAAGATCCTTGAGAGTTTTCGCCCCGAAGAACGTTTTC
CAATGATGAGCACTTTTAAAGTTCTGCTATGTGGCGCGGTATTATCCCGTATTGACGCCGGGCAAGAGCA
ACTCGGTCGCCGCATACACTATTCTCAGAATGACTTGGTTGAGTACTCACCAGTCACAGAAAAGCATCTT
ACGGATGGCATGACAGTAAGAGAATTATGCAGTGCTGCCATAACCATGAGTGATAACACTGCGGCCAACT
TACTTCTGACAACGATCGGAGGACCGAAGGAGCTAACCGCTTTTTTGCACAACATGGGGGATCATGTAAC
TCGCCTTGATCGTTGGGAACCGGAGCTGAATGAAGCCATACCAAACGACGAGCGTGACACCACGATGCCT
GTAGCAATGGCAACAACGTTGCGCAAACTATTAACTGGCGAACTACTTACTCTAGCTTCCCGGCAACAAT
TAATAGACTGGATGGAGGCGGATAAAGTTGCAGGACCACTTCTGCGCTCGGCCCTTCCGGCTGGCTGGTT
TATTGCTGATAAATCTGGAGCCGGTGAGCGTGGGTCTCGCGGTATCATTGCAGCACTGGGGCCAGATGGT
AAGCCCTCCCGTATCGTAGTTATCTACACGACGGGGAGTCAGGCAACTATGGATGAACGAAATAGACAGA
TCGCTGAGATAGGTGCCTCACTGATTAAGCATTGGTAACTGTCAGACCAAGTTTACTCATATATACTTTA
GATTGATTTAAAACTTCATTTTTAATTTAAAAGGATCTAGGTGAAGATCCTTTTTGATAATCTCATGACC
AAAATCCCTTAACGTGAGTTTTCGTTCCACTGAGCGTCAGACCCCGTAGAAAAGATCAAAGGATCTTCTT
GAGATCCTTTTTTTCTGCGCGTAATCTGCTGCTTGCAAACAAAAAAACCACCGCTACCAGCGGTGGTTTG
TTTGCCGGATCAAGAGCTACCAACTCTTTTTCCGAAGGTAACTGGCTTCAGCAGAGCGCAGATACCAAAT
ACTGTTCTTCTAGTGTAGCCGTAGTTAGGCCACCACTTCAAGAACTCTGTAGCACCGCCTACATACCTCG
CTCTGCTAATCCTGTTACCAGTGGCTGCTGCCAGTGGCGATAAGTCGTGTCTTACCGGGTTGGACTCAAG
ACGATAGTTACCGGATAAGGCGCAGCGGTCGGGCTGAACGGGGGGTTCGTGCACACAGCCCAGCTTGGAG
CGAACGACCTACACCGAACTGAGATACCTACAGCGTGAGCTATGAGAAAGCGCCACGCTTCCCGAAGGGA
GAAAGGCGGACAGGTATCCGGTAAGCGGCAGGGTCGGAACAGGAGAGCGCACGAGGGAGCTTCCAGGGGG
AAACGCCTGGTATCTTTATAGTCCTGTCGGGTTTCGCCACCTCTGACTTGAGCGTCGATTTTTGTGATGC
TCGTCAGGGGGGCGGAGCCTATGGAAAAACGCCAGCAACGCGGCCTTTTTACGGTTCCTGGCCTTTTGCT
GGCCTTTTGCTCACATGGCTCGAC
Features (pLannotate 1.2.2; 10 found; start..end, strand, type, name):
      8..759     +  promoter       HSV TK promoter: herpes simplex virus thymidine kinase promoter
    829..961     +  intron         chimeric intron: chimera between introns from human β-globin and immunoglobulin heavy chain genes
   1006..1024    +  promoter       T7 promoter: promoter for bacteriophage T7 RNA polymerase
   1034..1969    +  CDS            Rluc: luciferase from the anthozoan coelenterate Renilla reniformis (sea pansy)
   4455..4471    +  misc_feature   CEN4 (fragment): S. cerevisiae CEN4 centromere
   6309..6430    -  polyA_signal   SV40 poly(A) signal: SV40 polyadenylation signal
   6453..6521    -  CDS            large T antigen (fragment): large T antigen from SV40 (simian virus 40)
   6563..6667    +  promoter       AmpR promoter: bla
   6668..7528    +  CDS            AmpR: β-lactamase; bla; confers resistance to ampicillin, carbenicillin, and related antibiotics
   7699..8287    +  rep_origin     ori: high-copy-number ColE1/pMB1/pBR322/pUC origin of replication
