[The description below was written by a language model from this plasmid's Addgene catalogue record and pLannotate feature annotations shown in this document.]
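Description:
pIS1 DICER1 long UTR is a mammalian luciferase reporter plasmid built on the pIS1 backbone, in which the 3′ untranslated region of human DICER1 is placed downstream of a Renilla luciferase coding sequence. It is maintained in E. coli as a high-copy plasmid through a ColE1/pUC-type origin and is selected with ampicillin via the β-lactamase gene and its own promoter.

The reporter cassette is driven by the herpes simplex virus thymidine kinase promoter, a relatively modest constitutive promoter in mammalian cells, followed by a chimeric β-globin/immunoglobulin intron that promotes efficient processing and expression of the transcript. A T7 promoter sits just upstream of the Renilla luciferase open reading frame and also serves as a sequencing primer site. The roughly 4.2 kb DICER1 UTR fragment was inserted between XbaI and NotI sites after the luciferase gene, so it acts as the 3′UTR of the reporter mRNA rather than as a translated fusion, despite the catalogue listing luciferase as an N-terminal tag. An SV40 polyadenylation signal is annotated after the insert. According to the depositor, "long" means that all functional alternative polyadenylation signals within the UTR have been deleted, forcing production of the full-length UTR isoform. The short CEN4 and SV40 large T antigen fragments in the feature table are probably incidental sequence matches, within the insert and the SV40 polyadenylation region respectively.

The associated work concerns 3′UTR shortening by alternative cleavage and polyadenylation in cancer cells, so the construct fits luciferase assays that measure how the full-length DICER1 UTR and its regulatory elements affect expression.
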