Addgene plasmid #21649: pIS1 DICER1 long UTR
Depositing lab: David Bartel. Depositing organization: Whitehead Institute for Biomedical Research. Publication: Widespread shortening of 3'UTRs by alternative cleavage and polyadenylation activates oncogenes in cancer cells. Mayr C, Bartel DP. Cell. 2009 Aug 21. 138(4):673-84. 10.1016/j.cell.2009.06.016 PubMed 19703394.
Backbone
  Vector backbone: pIS1
  Backbone manufacturer: Available from Addgene (#12179)
  Backbone size w/o insert (bp): 4085
  Vector type: Mammalian Expression, Luciferase
Growth in bacteria
  Bacterial resistance: Ampicillin, 100 μg/mL
  Growth temperature: 37°C
  Growth strain: DH5alpha
  Copy number: High Copy
Gene/Insert
  Gene/Insert name: Dicer 1 long UTR (alt names: CM9; Dicer1)
  Species: H. sapiens (human)
  Insert size (bp): 4200
  Entrez Gene: DICER1 (a.k.a. DCR1, Dicer, Dicer1e, GLOW, HERNA, K12H4.8-LIKE, MNG1, RMSE2, aviD)
  Tag / fusion protein: Luciferase (N terminal on backbone)
  Cloning method: Restriction Enzyme; 5′ cloning site Xba I (not destroyed); 3′ cloning site Not I (not destroyed)
  Sequencing primers: 5′ T7; 3′ EBV Reverse
Terms and licenses: Academic/Nonprofit Terms; Industry Terms: Not Available to Industry
Depositor comments: Long means that all functional alternative polyadenylation signals have been deleted.
How to cite: pIS1 DICER1 long UTR was a gift from David Bartel (Addgene plasmid # 21649 ; http://n2t.net/addgene:21649 ; RRID:Addgene_21649)
