>Addgene plasmid #21649 | pIS1 DICER1 long UTR | addgene partial sequence | sequence record 27413 | 21649 with Rluc-F
GTGTAAGTGCCAGAAGTTTCCTAATACTGAATTTGTCAAAGTAAAAGGTCTTCATTTTTCGCAAGAAGAT
GCACCTGATGAAATGGGAAAATATATCAAATCGTTCGTTGAGCGAGTTCTCAAAAATGAACAATAATTCT
AGGAGCTCTATACCGGTCTCGATATCACTACTAGTGTTCTAGAAACCGCTTTTTAAAATTCAAAACACGC
AACAAAACAAAAAAAATTAAGGGGAAAATTATTTAAATCGGAAAGGAAGACTTAAAGTTGTTAGTGAGTG
GAATGAATTGAAGGCAGAATTTAAAGTTTGGTTGATAACAGGATAGATAACAGACTCAAACATTTAACAT
ATGTCTCAAATTTTGGAACTAATTGTAGTTTTAGTTTTTTGCGCAAACACAATCTTATCTTCTTTCCTCA
CTTCTGCTTTGTTTAAATCACAAGAGTGCTTTAATGATGACATTTAGCAAGTGCTCAAAATAATTGACAG
GTTTTGTTTTTTTTTTTTTGAGTTTATGTCAGCTTTGCTTAGTGTTAGAAGGCCATGGAGCTTAAACCTC
CAGCAGTCCCTAGGATGATGTAGATTCTTCTCCATCTCTCCGTGTGTGCAGTAGTGCCAGTCCTGCAGTA
GTTGATAA
